>Addgene plasmid #167807 | MAC_N_TLX3 | addgene full sequence | sequence record 338432 | Addgene NGS Result
GACATTGATTATTGACTAGTTATTAATAGTAATCAATTACGGGGTCATTAGTTCATAGCCCATATATGGA
GTTCCGCGTTACATAACTTACGGTAAATGGCCCGCCTGGCTGACCGCCCAACGACCCCCGCCCATTGACG
TCAATAATGACGTATGTTCCCATAGTAACGCCAATAGGGACTTTCCATTGACGTCAATGGGTGGAGTATT
TACGGTAAACTGCCCACTTGGCAGTACATCAAGTGTATCATATGCCAAGTACGCCCCCTATTGACGTCAA
TGACGGTAAATGGCCCGCCTGGCATTATGCCCAGTACATGACCTTATGGGACTTTCCTACTTGGCAGTAC
ATCTACGTATTAGTCATCGCTATTACCATGGTGATGCGGTTTTGGCAGTACATCAATGGGCGTGGATAGC
GGTTTGACTCACGGGGATTTCCAAGTCTCCACCCCATTGACGTCAATGGGAGTTTGTTTTGGCACCAAAA
TCAACGGGACTTTCCAAAATGTCGTAACAACTCCGCCCCATTGACGCAAATGGGCGGTAGGCGTGTACGG
TGGGAGGTCTATATAAGCAGAGCTCTCCCTATCAGTGATAGAGATCTCCCTATCAGTGATAGAGATCGTC
GACGAGCTCGTTTAGTGAACCGTCAGATCGCCTGGAGACGCCATCCACGCTGTTTTGACCTCCATAGAAG
ACACCGGGACCGATCCAGCCTCCGGACTCTAGCGTTTAAACTTAAGCTTGGTACCGAGCTCGGATCCACT
AGTCCAGTGTGGTGGAATTCTGCAGATATCCAGCACAGTGGCGGCCGCTCGAGACCATGAAGGACAACAC
CGTGCCCCTGAAGCTGATCGCCCTGCTGGCCAACGGCGAGTTCCACTCTGGCGAGCAGCTGGGCGAGACA
CTGGGCATGAGCAGAGCCGCCATCAACAAGCACATCCAGACCCTGCGGGACTGGGGCGTGGACGTGTTCA
CAGTGCCCGGCAAGGGCTACAGCCTGCCCGAGCCCATCCAGCTGCTGAACGCCAAGCAGATCCTGGGCCA
GCTGGATGGCGGATCTGTGGCCGTGCTGCCCGTGATCGACAGCACCAACCAGTATCTGCTCGACCGGATC
GGCGAGCTGAAGTCCGGCGACGCCTGTATCGCCGAGTACCAGCAGGCCGGCAGAGGCGGCAGGGGCAGAA
AGTGGTTCAGCCCCTTCGGCGCCAACCTGTACCTGAGCATGTTCTGGAGACTGGAACAGGGCCCAGCCGC
CGCTATTGGCCTGAGCCTGGTCATCGGCATCGTGATGGCCGAGGTGCTGCGGAAGCTGGGCGCCGACAAA
GTGCGCGTGAAGTGGCCCAACGACCTGTATCTGCAGGACCGGAAGCTGGCCGGCATCCTGGTGGAACTGA
CCGGCAAAACAGGCGACGCCGCCCAGATCGTGATCGGCGCTGGCATCAACATGGCCATGCGGCGGGTGGA
AGAGAGCGTGGTCAACCAGGGCTGGATCACCCTGCAGGAAGCCGGCATCAACCTGGACCGGAACACCCTG
GCCGCCATGCTGATCAGAGAGCTGAGAGCCGCCCTGGAACTGTTCGAGCAGGAAGGCCTGGCCCCCTACC
TGAGCAGATGGGAGAAGCTGGACAACTTCATCAACCGGCCCGTGAAACTGATCATCGGCGACAAAGAGAT
CTTCGGCATCAGCCGGGGCATCGACAAGCAGGGGGCCCTGCTCCTGGAACAGGACGGCATCATCAAGCCC
TGGATGGGCGGCGAGATCAGCCTGCGGAGCGCCGAGAAGTACCCATACGATGTTCCTGACTATGCCGGTA
CCGAGCTCGGATCCACCATGGCTAGCTGGAGCCACCCGCAGTTCGAGAAAGGTGGAGGTTCCGGAGGTGG
ATCGGGAGGTGGATCGTGGAGCCACCCGCAGTTCGAAAAAGCGGCCGATATCACAAGTTTGTACAAAAAA
GCAGGCTCCACCATGGAGGCGCCCGCCAGCGCGCAGACCCCGCACCCGCACGAGCCCATCAGCTTCGGCA
TCGACCAGATCCTTAACAGCCCGGACCAGGACAGCGCACCCGCCCCGCGGGGCCCCGACGGCGCCAGCTA
CCTGGGAGGGCCCCCCGGGGGCCGTCCGGGCGCCACATACCCGTCTCTGCCCGCCTCCTTTGCGGGCCTC
GGCGCGCCCTTCGAGGACGCGGGATCTTACAGTGTGAACCTGAGCCTAGCGCCCGCAGGCGTGATCCGGG
TGCCGGCGCACAGGCCGCTGCCCGGGGCCGTGCCACCGCCTCTGCCAAGCGCGCTACCCGCCATGCCCTC
CGTGCCCACGGTCTCCAGCCTTGGCGGTCTCAATTTCCCCTGGATGGAGAGCAGCCGCCGCTTCGTGAAA
GACCGCTTCACAGCGGCGGCCGCACTCACGCCCTTCACCGTGACCCGGCGCATCGGCCACCCCTACCAGA
ACCGGACGCCGCCCAAGCGTAAGAAGCCGCGCACGTCCTTTTCCCGGGTGCAGATCTGCGAGCTGGAAAA
GCGCTTCCATCGCCAGAAGTACCTGGCCTCTGCCGAGAGGGCGGCGCTCGCCAAGTCCCTCAAAATGACG
GACGCGCAGGTCAAGACCTGGTTCCAAAACCGGAGGACCAAGTGGCGGCGGCAGACGGCGGAGGAGCGGG
AGGCGGAGCGGCAGCAGGCGAGCCGGCTCATGCTGCAGCTGCAACACGACGCCTTCCAAAAGAGCCTCAA
CGACTCCATCCAGCCTGACCCGCTCTGTCTGCACAACTCGTCACTCTTTGCTCTGCAGAATCTGCAGCCC
TGGGAGGAGGATAGTTCCAAGGTTCCCGCTGTCACCTCCCTGGTGTTGGACCCAGCTTTCTTGTACAAAG
TGGTGACGTAAGCTAGGGGCCCGTTTAAACCCGCTGATCAGCCTCGACTGTGCCTTCTAGTTGCCAGCCA
TCTGTTGTTTGCCCCTCCCCCGTGCCTTCCTTGACCCTGGAAGGTGCCACTCCCACTGTCCTTTCCTAAT
AAAATGAGGAAATTGCATCGCATTGTCTGAGTAGGTGTCATTCTATTCTGGGGGGTGGGGTGGGGCAGGA
CAGCAAGGGGGAGGATTGGGAAGACAATAGCAGGCATGCTGGGGATGCGGTGGGCTCTATGGCTTCTGAG
GCGGAAAGAACCAGCTGGGGCTCTAGGGGGTATCCCC
[124 nt withheld, positions 3188-3311]
C
[91 nt withheld, positions 3313-3403]
AGGGTGATGGTTCACGTACCTAGAAGTTCCTATTCCGAAGTTCCTATTCTCTAGAAAGTATAGGAACTTC
CTTGGCCAAAAAGCCTGAACTCACCGCGACGTCTGTCGAGAAGTTTCTGATCGAAAAGTTCGACAGCGTC
TCCGACCTGATGCAGCTCTCGGAGGGCGAAGAATCTCGTGCTTTCAGCTTCGATGTAGGAGGGCGTGGAT
ATGTCCTGCGGGTAAATAGCTGCGCCGATGGTTTCTACAAAGATCGTTATGTTTATCGGCACTTTGCATC
GGCCGCGCTCCCGATTCCGGAAGTGCTTGACATTGGGGAATTCAGCGAGAGCCTGACCTATTGCATCTCC
CGCCGTGCACAGGGTGTCACGTTGCAAGACCTGCCTGAAACCGAACTGCCCGCTGTTCTGCAGCCGGTCG
CGGAGGCCATGGATGCGATCGCTGCGGCCGATCTTAGCCAGACGAGCGGGTTCGGCCCATTCGGACCGCA
AGGAATCGGTCAATACACTACATGGCGTGATTTCATATGCGCGATTGCTGATCCCCATGTGTATCACTGG
CAAACTGTGATGGACGACACCGTCAGTGCGTCCGTCGCGCAGGCTCTCGATGAGCTGATGCTTTGGGCCG
AGGACTGCCCCGAAGTCCGGCACCTCGTGCACGCGGATTTCGGCTCCAACAATGTCCTGACGGACAATGG
CCGCATAACAGCGGTCATTGACTGGAGCGAGGCGATGTTCGGGGATTCCCAATACGAGGTCGCCAACATC
TTCTTCTGGAGGCCGTGGTTGGCTTGTATGGAGCAGCAGACGCGCTACTTCGAGCGGAGGCATCCGGAGC
TTGCAGGATCGCCGCGGCTCCGGGCGTATATGCTCCGCATTGGTCTTGACCAACTCTATCAGAGCTTGGT
TGACGGCAATTTCGATGATGCAGCTTGGGCGCAGGGTCGATGCGACGCAATCGTCCGATCCGGAGCCGGG
ACTGTCGGGCGTACACAAATCGCCCGCAGAAGCGCGGCCGTCTGGACCGATGGCTGTGTAGAAGTACTCG
CCGATAGTGGAAACCGACGCCCCAGCACTCGTCCGAGGGCAAAGGAATAGCACGTACTACGAGATTTCGA
TTCCACCGCCGCCTTCTATGAAAGGTTGGGCTTCGGAATCGTTTTCCGGGACGCCGGCTGGATGATCCTC
CAGCGCGGGGATCTCATGCTGGAGTTCTTCGCCCACCCCAACTTGTTTATTGCAGCTTATAATGGTTACA
AATAAAGCAATAGCATCACAAATTTCACAAATAAAGCATTTTTTTCACTGCATTCTAGTTGTGGTTTGTC
CAAACTCATCAATGTATCTTATCATGTCTGTATACCGTCGACCTCTAGCTAGAGCTTGGCGTAATCATGG
TCATAGCTGTTTCCTGTGTGAAATTGTTATCCGCTCACAATTCCACACAACATACGAGCCGGAAGCATAA
AGTGTAAAGCCTGGGGTGCCTAATGAGTGAGCTAACTCACATTAATTGCGTTGCGCTCACTGCCCGCTTT
CCAGTCGGGAAACCTGTCGTGCCAGCTGCATTAATGAATCGGCCAACGCGCGGGGAGAGGCGGTTTGCGT
ATTGGGCGCTCTTCCGCTTCCTCGCTCACTGACTCGCTGCGCTCGGTCGTTCGGCTGCGGCGAGCGGTAT
CAGCTCACTCAAAGGCGGTAATACGGTTATCCACAGAATCAGGGGATAACGCAGGAAAGAACATGTGAGC
AAAAGGCCAGCAAAAGGCCAGGAACCGTAAAAAGGCCGCGTTGCTGGCGTTTTTCCATAGGCTCCGCCCC
CCTGACGAGCATCACAAAAATCGACGCTCAAGTCAGAGGTGGCGAAACCCGACAGGACTATAAAGATACC
AGGCGTTTCCCCCTGGAAGCTCCCTCGTGCGCTCTCCTGTTCCGACCCTGCCGCTTACCGGATACCTGTC
CGCCTTTCTCCCTTCGGGAAGCGTGGCGCTTTCTCATAGCTCACGCTGTAGGTATCTCAGTTCGGTGTAG
GTCGTTCGCTCCAAGCTGGGCTGTGTGCACGAACCCCCCGTTCAGCCCGACCGCTGCGCCTTATCCGGTA
ACTATCGTCTTGAGTCCAACCCGGTAAGACACGACTTATCGCCACTGGCAGCAGCCACTGGTAACAGGAT
TAGCAGAGCGAGGTATGTAGGCGGTGCTACAGAGTTCTTGAAGTGGTGGCCTAACTACGGCTACACTAGA
AGAACAGTATTTGGTATCTGCGCTCTGCTGAAGCCAGTTACCTTCGGAAAAAGAGTTGGTAGCTCTTGAT
CCGGCAAACAAACCACCGCTGGTAGCGGTGGTTTTTTTGTTTGCAAGCAGCAGATTACGCGCAGAAAAAA
AGGATCTCAAGAAGATCCTTTGATCTTTTCTACGGGGTCTGACGCTCAGTGGAACGAAAACTCACGTTAA
GGGATTTTGGTCATGAGATTATCAAAAAGGATCTTCACCTAGATCCTTTTAAATTAAAAATGAAGTTTTA
AATCAATCTAAAGTATATATGAGTAAACTTGGTCTGACAGTTACCAATGCTTAATCAGTGAGGCACCTAT
CTCAGCGATCTGTCTATTTCGTTCATCCATAGTTGCCTGACTCCCCGTCGTGTAGATAACTACGATACGG
GAGGGCTTACCATCTGGCCCCAGTGCTGCAATGATACCGCGAGACCCACGCTCACCGGCTCCAGATTTAT
CAGCAATAAACCAGCCAGCCGGAAGGGCCGAGCGCAGAAGTGGTCCTGCAACTTTATCCGCCTCCATCCA
GTCTATTAATTGTTGCCGGGAAGCTAGAGTAAGTAGTTCGCCAGTTAATAGTTTGCGCAACGTTGTTGCC
ATTGCTACAGGCATCGTGGTGTCACGCTCGTCGTTTGGTATGGCTTCATTCAGCTCCGGTTCCCAACGAT
CAAGGCGAGTTACATGATCCCCCATGTTGTGCAAAAAAGCGGTTAGCTCCTTCGGTCCTCCGATCGTTGT
CAGAAGTAAGTTGGCCGCAGTGTTATCACTCATGGTTATGGCAGCACTGCATAATTCTCTTACTGTCATG
CCATCCGTAAGATGCTTTTCTGTGACTGGTGAGTACTCAACCAAGTCATTCTGAGAATAGTGTATGCGGC
GACCGAGTTGCTCTTGCCCGGCGTCAATACGGGATAATACCGCGCCACATAGCAGAACTTTAAAAGTGCT
CATCATTGGAAAACGTTCTTCGGGGCGAAAACTCTCAAGGATCTTACCGCTGTTGAGATCCAGTTCGATG
TAACCCACTCGTGCACCCAACTGATCTTCAGCATCTTTTACTTTCACCAGCGTTTCTGGGTGAGCAAAAA
CAGGAAGGCAAAATGCCGCAAAAAAGGGAATAAGGGCGACACGGAAATGTTGAATACTCATACTCTTCCT
TTTTCAATATTATTGAAGCATTTATCAGGGTTATTGTCTCATGAGCGGATACATATTTGAATGTATTTAG
AAAAATAAACAAATAGGGGTTCCGCGCACATTTCCCCGAAAAGTGCCACCTGACGTCGACGGATCGGGAG
ATCTCCCGATCCCCTATGGTGCACTCTCAGTACAATCTGCTCTGATGCCGCATAGTTAAGCCAGTATCTG
CTCCCTGCTTGTGTGTTGGAGGTCGCTGAGTAGTGCGCGAGCAAAATTTAAGCTACAACAAGGCAAGGCT
TGACCGACAATTGCATGAAGAATCTGCTTAGGGTTAGGCGTTTTGCGCTGCTTCGCGATGTACGGGCCAG
ATATACGCGTT
Features (pLannotate 1.2.2; 27 found; start..end, strand, type, name):
      1..380     +  enhancer       CMV enhancer: human cytomegalovirus immediate early enhancer
    381..584     +  promoter       CMV promoter: human cytomegalovirus (CMV) immediate early promoter
    586..605     +  promoter       PLtetO-1 promoter (fragment): modified phage lambda PL promoter with tet operator sites (Lutz and Bujard, 1997)
    607..626     +  promoter       PLtetO-1 promoter (fragment): modified phage lambda PL promoter with tet operator sites (Lutz and Bujard, 1997)
    634..667     +  promoter       TRE3GV promoter (fragment): 3rd-generation Tet-responsive promoter that can be activated by binding of Tet-On® 3G, optimized for retroviral and lentiviral vectors
    827..1789    +  CDS            birA: BIRA_ECOLI - Also known as bioR, dhbB. Experimental evidence at protein level: Swiss-Prot protein existence level 1. Acts both as a biotin--[acetyl-CoA-carboxylase] ligase and a biotin-operon repressor. In the presence of ATP, BirA activates biotin to form the BirA-biotinyl-5'-adenylate (BirA-bio-5'-AMP or holoBirA) complex. HoloBirA can either transfer the biotinyl moiety to the biotin carboxyl carrier protein (BCCP) subunit of acetyl-CoA carboxylase, or bind to the biotin operator site and inhibit transcription of the operon. From Escherichia coli (strain K12).
   1790..1815    +  CDS            3xHA (fragment): three tandem HA epitope tags
   1847..1866    +  CDS            Strep-Tag II (fragment): peptide that binds Strep-Tactin®, an engineered form of streptavidin
   1907..1929    +  CDS            Strep-Tag II (fragment): peptide that binds Strep-Tactin®, an engineered form of streptavidin
   1943..1967    +  protein_bind   attB1: mutant version of attB; recombination site for the Gateway® BP reaction BP Clonase™
   1973..2845    +  CDS            TLX3: TLX3_HUMAN - Also known as HOX11L2. Experimental evidence at protein level: Swiss-Prot protein existence level 1. From Homo sapiens (Human).
   2850..2874    -  protein_bind   attB2: mutant version of attB; recombination site for the Gateway® BP reaction BP Clonase™
   2918..3142    +  polyA_signal   bGH poly(A) signal: bovine growth hormone polyadenylation signal
   3146..3167    +  promoter       SV40 promoter (fragment): SV40 enhancer and early promoter
   3188..3421    +  rep_origin     f1 ori (fragment) (sequence partly withheld): f1 bacteriophage origin of replication; arrow indicates direction of (+) strand synthesis
   3426..3473    +  protein_bind   FRT: FLP-mediated recombination occurs in the 8-bp core sequence TCTAGAAA (Turan and Bode, 2011). FLP recombinase from the Saccharomyces cerevisiae 2μ plasmid
   3481..4503    +  CDS            HygR: aminoglycoside phosphotransferase from E. coli; aph(4)-Ia; confers resistance to hygromycin
   4513..4638    +  CDS            ble (fragment): BLE_KLEPN - Experimental evidence at protein level: Swiss-Prot protein existence level 1. Binding protein with a strong affinity to the bleomycin family of antibiotics. Binds to CL990; an antimitotic-antibiotic compound. From Klebsiella pneumoniae.
   4633..4754    +  polyA_signal   SV40 poly(A) signal: SV40 polyadenylation signal
   4827..4843    -  protein_bind   lac operator: The lac repressor binds to the lac operator to inhibit transcription in E. coli. This inhibition can be relieved by adding lactose or isopropyl-β-D-thiogalactopyranoside (IPTG). lac repressor encoded by lacI
   4851..4881    -  promoter       lac promoter: promoter for the E. coli lac operon
   4896..4917    -  protein_bind   CAP binding site: CAP binding activates transcription in the presence of cAMP. E. coli catabolite activator protein
   4930..5022    -  CDS            lacI (fragment): lac repressor; lacI; The lac repressor binds to the lac operator to inhibit transcription in E. coli. This inhibition can be relieved by adding lactose or isopropyl-β-D-thiogalactopyranoside (IPTG).
   5205..5793    -  rep_origin     ori: high-copy-number ColE1/pMB1/pBR322/pUC origin of replication
   5964..6824    -  CDS            AmpR: β-lactamase; bla; confers resistance to ampicillin, carbenicillin, and related antibiotics
   6825..6929    -  promoter       AmpR promoter: bla
   6988..7040    -  misc_feature   bom (fragment): basis of mobility region from pBR322
