[The description below was written by a language model from this plasmid's Addgene catalogue record and pLannotate feature annotations shown in this document.]
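Description:
MAC_N_TLX3 is a mammalian expression plasmid of about 7.2 kb that produces human TLX3 (also known as HOX11L2 or RNX), a homeobox transcription factor, fused at its N terminus to the MAC tag. It was built by Gateway cloning into the MAC-tag-N backbone, and the wild-type TLX3 coding sequence sits between attB1 and attB2 recombination sites. In bacteria the plasmid is maintained at high copy through a ColE1/pUC-type origin and selected with ampicillin via the β-lactamase gene. A partial f1 origin and remnants of lac regulatory sequences are also annotated in the backbone.

Expression is driven by the CMV immediate-early enhancer and promoter, followed by short matches to tet operator-containing promoters. These suggest a tetracycline-regulatable CMV/TetO arrangement, although the catalogue fields do not state inducibility. The tag region upstream of attB1 comprises a birA-derived biotin ligase coding sequence, an HA epitope fragment and two Strep-Tag II motifs, and the transcript ends at a bovine growth hormone polyadenylation signal. This combination allows the same fusion protein to be used for Strep-based affinity purification, HA detection, and proximity-dependent biotinylation of neighbouring proteins.

Downstream, an FRT site directly precedes a hygromycin resistance gene with an SV40 polyadenylation signal, and only a small SV40 promoter fragment is annotated nearby. This layout is typical of vectors designed for FLP-mediated integration into a genomic FRT site, with hygromycin selection of stable lines. The construct belongs to a collection used to map protein interaction networks of human transcription factors.
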