Addgene plasmid #167807: MAC_N_TLX3
Purpose: Expresses TLX3 in mammalian cells
Depositing lab: Markku Varjosalo. Depositing organization: University of Helsinki. Publication: Human transcription factor protein interaction networks. Goos H, Kinnunen M, Salokas K, Tan Z, Liu X, Yadav L, Zhang Q, Wei GH, Varjosalo M. Nat Commun. 2022 Feb 9;13(1):766. doi: 10.1038/s41467-022-28341-5. PubMed 35140242.
Backbone
  Vector backbone: MAC-tag-N (#108078)
  Vector type: Mammalian Expression
  Selectable markers: Hygromycin
Growth in bacteria
  Bacterial resistance: Ampicillin, 100 μg/mL
  Growth temperature: 37°C
  Growth strain: DH5alpha
  Copy number: High Copy
Gene/Insert
  Gene/Insert name: TLX3 (alt names: Uniprot O43711; ENSG00000164438)
  Species: H. sapiens (human)
  Mutation: no mutations
  Entrez Gene: TLX3 (a.k.a. HOX11L2, RNX)
  Tag / fusion protein: MAC (N terminal on backbone)
  Cloning method: Gateway Cloning
Terms and licenses: Academic/Nonprofit Terms; Industry Terms: Not Available to Industry
How to cite: MAC_N_TLX3 was a gift from Markku Varjosalo (Addgene plasmid # 167807 ; http://n2t.net/addgene:167807 ; RRID:Addgene_167807)
